>Addgene plasmid #24217 | pGint | addgene full sequence | sequence record 287964 | Addgene NGS Result
TAGTTATTAATAGTAATCAATTACGGGGTCATTAGTTCATAGCCCATATATGGAGTTCCGCGTTACATAA
CTTACGGTAAATGGCCCGCCTGGCTGACCGCCCAACGACCCCCGCCCATTGACGTCAATAATGACGTATG
TTCCCATAGTAACGCCAATAGGGACTTTCCATTGACGTCAATGGGTGGAGTATTTACGGTAAACTGCCCA
CTTGGCAGTACATCAAGTGTATCATATGCCAAGTACGCCCCCTATTGACGTCAATGACGGTAAATGGCCC
GCCTGGCATTATGCCCAGTACATGACCTTATGGGACTTTCCTACTTGGCAGTACATCTACGTATTAGTCA
TCGCTATTACCATGGTGATGCGGTTTTGGCAGTACATCAATGGGCGTGGATAGCGGTTTGACTCACGGGG
ATTTCCAAGTCTCCACCCCATTGACGTCAATGGGAGTTTGTTTTGGCACCAAAATCAACGGGACTTTCCA
AAATGTCGTAACAACTCCGCCCCATTGACGCAAATGGGCGGTAGGCGTGTACGGTGGGAGGTCTATATAA
GCAGAGCTGGTTTAGTGAACCGTCAGATCCGCTAGCGCTACCGGACTCAGATCTCGAGGCCACCATGGTG
AGCAAGGGCGAGGAGCTGTTCACCGGGGTGGTGCCCATCCTGGTCGAGCTGGACGGCGACGTAAACGGCC
ACAAGTTCAGCGTGTCCGGCGAGGGCGAGGTGAGTATGGATCCCTCTAAAAGCGGGCATGACTTCTAGAG
TAGTCCAGGGTTTCCGAGGGTTTCCGTCGACTCAGCTCGTCTCGAGGGCGTACTAACTGGGCCCTTTCCC
TTTTTTTTCCTCAGGGCGATGCCACCTACGGCAAGCTGACCCTGAAGTTCATCTGCACCACCGGCAAGCT
GCCCGTGCCCTGGCCCACCCTCGTGACCACCCTGACCTACGGCGTGCAGTGCTTCAGCCGCTACCCCGAC
CACATGAAGCAGCACGACTTCTTCAAGTCCGCCATGCCCGAAGGCTACGTCCAGGAGCGCACCATCTTCT
TCAAGGACGACGGCAACTACAAGACCCGCGCCGAGGTGAAGTTCGAGGGCGACACCCTGGTGAACCGCAT
CGAGCTGAAGGGCATCGACTTCAAGGAGGACGGCAACATCCTGGGGCACAAGCTGGAGTACAACTACAAC
AGCCACAACGTCTATATCATGGCCGACAAGCAGAAGAACGGCATCAAGGTGAACTTCAAGATCCGCCACA
ACATCGAGGACGGCAGCGTGCAGCTCGCCGACCACTACCAGCAGAACACCCCCATCGGCGACGGCCCCGT
GCTGCTGCCCGACAACCACTACCTGAGCACCCAGTCCGCCCTGAGCAAAGACCCCAACGAGAAGCGCGAT
CACATGGTCCTGCTGGAGTTCGTGACCGCCGCCGGGATCACTCTCGGCATGGACGAGCTGTACAAGTAAA
GCGGCCGCGACTCTAGATCATAATCAGCCATACCACATTTGTAGAGGTTTTACTTGCTTTAAAAAACCTC
CCACACCTCCCCCTGAACCTGAAACATAAAATGAATGCAATTGTTGTTGTTAACTTGTTTATTGCAGCTT
ATAATGGTTACAAATAAAGCAATAGCATCACAAATTTCACAAATAAAGCATTTTTTTCACTGCATTCTAG
TTGTGGTTTGTCCAAACTCATCAATGTATCTTAAGGCGTAAATTGTAAGCGTTAATATTTTGTTAAAATT
CGCGTTAAATTTTTGTTAAATCAGCTCATTTTTTAACCAATAGGCCGAAATCGGCAAAATCCCTTATAAA
TCAAAAGAATAGACCGAGATAGGGT
[37 nt withheld, positions 1846-1882]
AAAGAACGTGGACTCCAACGTCAAAGG
[49 nt withheld, positions 1910-1958]
T
[91 nt withheld, positions 1960-2050]
G
[124 nt withheld, positions 2052-2175]
CAGGTGGCACTTTTCGGGGAAATGTGCGCGGAACCCCTATTTGTTTATTTTTCTAAATACATTCAAATAT
GTATCCGCTCATGAGACAATAACCCTGATAAATGCTTCAATAATATTGAAAAAGGAAGAGTCCTGAGGCG
GAAAGAACCAGCTGTGGAATGTGTGTCAGTTAGGGTGTGGAAAGTCCCCAGGCTCCCCAGCAGGCAGAAG
TATGCAAAGCATGCATCTCAATTAGTCAGCAACCAGGTGTGGAAAGTCCCCAGGCTCCCCAGCAGGCAGA
AGTATGCAAAGCATGCATCTCAATTAGTCAGCAACCATAGTCCCGCCCCTAACTCCGCCCATCCCGCCCC
TAACTCCGCCCAGTTCCGCCCATTCTCCGCCCCATGGCTGACTAATTTTTTTTATTTATGCAGAGGCCGA
GGCCGCCTCGGCCTCTGAGCTATTCCAGAAGTAGTGAGGAGGCTTTTTTGGAGGCCTAGGCTTTTGCAAA
GATCGATCAAGAGACAGGATGAGGATCGTTTCGCATGATTGAACAAGATGGATTGCACGCAGGTTCTCCG
GCCGCTTGGGTGGAGAGGCTATTCGGCTATGACTGGGCACAACAGACAATCGGCTGCTCTGATGCCGCCG
TGTTCCGGCTGTCAGCGCAGGGGCGCCCGGTTCTTTTTGTCAAGACCGACCTGTCCGGTGCCCTGAATGA
ACTGCAAGACGAGGCAGCGCGGCTATCGTGGCTGGCCACGACGGGCGTTCCTTGCGCAGCTGTGCTCGAC
GTTGTCACTGAAGCGGGAAGGGACTGGCTGCTATTGGGCGAAGTGCCGGGGCAGGATCTCCTGTCATCTC
ACCTTGCTCCTGCCGAGAAAGTATCCATCATGGCTGATGCAATGCGGCGGCTGCATACGCTTGATCCGGC
TACCTGCCCATTCGACCACCAAGCGAAACATCGCATCGAGCGAGCACGTACTCGGATGGAAGCCGGTCTT
GTCGATCAGGATGATCTGGACGAAGAGCATCAGGGGCTCGCGCCAGCCGAACTGTTCGCCAGGCTCAAGG
CGAGCATGCCCGACGGCGAGGATCTCGTCGTGACCCATGGCGATGCCTGCTTGCCGAATATCATGGTGGA
AAATGGCCGCTTTTCTGGATTCATCGACTGTGGCCGGCTGGGTGTGGCGGACCGCTATCAGGACATAGCG
TTGGCTACCCGTGATATTGCTGAAGAGCTTGGCGGCGAATGGGCTGACCGCTTCCTCGTGCTTTACGGTA
TCGCCGCTCCCGATTCGCAGCGCATCGCCTTCTATCGCCTTCTTGACGAGTTCTTCTGAGCGGGACTCTG
GGGTTCGAAATGACCGACCAAGCGACGCCCAACCTGCCATCACGAGATTTCGATTCCACCGCCGCCTTCT
ATGAAAGGTTGGGCTTCGGAATCGTTTTCCGGGACGCCGGCTGGATGATCCTCCAGCGCGGGGATCTCAT
GCTGGAGTTCTTCGCCCACCCTAGGGGGAGGCTAACTGAAACACGGAAGGAGACAATACCGGAAGGAACC
CGCGCTATGACGGCAATAAAAAGACAGAATAAAACGCACGGTGTTGGGTCGTTTGTTCATAAACGCGGGG
TTCGGTCCCAGGGCTGGCACTCTGTCGATACCCCACCGAGACCCCATTGGGGCCAATACGCCCGCGTTTC
TTCCTTTTCCCCACCCCACCCCCCAAGTTCGGGTGAAGGCCCAGGGCTCGCAGCCAACGTCGGGGCGGCA
GGCCCTGCCATAGCCTCAGGTTACTCATATATACTTTAGATTGATTTAAAACTTCATTTTTAATTTAAAA
GGATCTAGGTGAAGATCCTTTTTGATAATCTCATGACCAAAATCCCTTAACGTGAGTTTTCGTTCCACTG
AGCGTCAGACCCCGTAGAAAAGATCAAAGGATCTTCTTGAGATCCTTTTTTTCTGCGCGTAATCTGCTGC
TTGCAAACAAAAAAACCACCGCTACCAGCGGTGGTTTGTTTGCCGGATCAAGAGCTACCAACTCTTTTTC
CGAAGGTAACTGGCTTCAGCAGAGCGCAGATACCAAATACTGTTCTTCTAGTGTAGCCGTAGTTAGGCCA
CCACTTCAAGAACTCTGTAGCACCGCCTACATACCTCGCTCTGCTAATCCTGTTACCAGTGGCTGCTGCC
AGTGGCGATAAGTCGTGTCTTACCGGGTTGGACTCAAGACGATAGTTACCGGATAAGGCGCAGCGGTCGG
GCTGAACGGGGGGTTCGTGCACACAGCCCAGCTTGGAGCGAACGACCTACACCGAACTGAGATACCTACA
GCGTGAGCTATGAGAAAGCGCCACGCTTCCCGAAGGGAGAAAGGCGGACAGGTATCCGGTAAGCGGCAGG
GTCGGAACAGGAGAGCGCACGAGGGAGCTTCCAGGGGGAAACGCCTGGTATCTTTATAGTCCTGTCGGGT
TTCGCCACCTCTGACTTGAGCGTCGATTTTTGTGATGCTCGTCAGGGGGGCGGAGCCTATGGAAAAACGC
CAGCAACGCGGCCTTTTTACGGTTCCTGGCCTTTTGCTGGCCTTTTGCTCACATGTTCTTTCCTGCGTTA
TCCCCTGATTCTGTGGATAACCGTATTACCGCCATGCAT
Features (pLannotate 1.2.2; 17 found; start..end, strand, type, name):
     61..364     +  enhancer       CMV enhancer: human cytomegalovirus immediate early enhancer
    365..568     +  promoter       CMV promoter: human cytomegalovirus (CMV) immediate early promoter
    591..618     +  misc_feature   MCS (fragment): multiple cloning site
    625..730     +  CDS            VN155(I152L) (fragment): improved N-terminal fragment of mVenus for use in bimolecular fluorescence complementation (BiFC) (Kodama and Hu, 2010)
    748..766     +  intron         chimeric intron (fragment): chimera between introns from adenovirus and immunoglobulin heavy chain genes
    769..785     +  misc_feature   Ad SA (fragment): adenovirus major late transcript splice acceptor (Friedrich and Soriano, 1991)
    853..1469    +  CDS            EGFP (fragment): the original enhanced GFP (Yang et al., 1996) mammalian codon-optimized
   1486..1569    +  CDS            large T antigen (fragment): large T antigen from SV40 (simian virus 40)
   1592..1713    +  polyA_signal   SV40 poly(A) signal: SV40 polyadenylation signal
   1747..2175    -  rep_origin     f1 ori (sequence partly withheld): f1 bacteriophage origin of replication; arrow indicates direction of (+) strand synthesis
   2202..2306    +  promoter       AmpR promoter: bla
   2308..2665    +  promoter       SV40 promoter: SV40 enhancer and early promoter
   2700..3494    +  CDS            NeoR/KanR: aminoglycoside phosphotransferase from Tn5; aph(3')-II (or nptII); confers resistance to neomycin, kanamycin, and G418 (Geneticin®)
   3515..3667    +  CDS            ble (fragment): BLE_KLEPN - Experimental evidence at protein level: Swiss-Prot protein existence level 1. Binding protein with a strong affinity to the bleomycin family of antibiotics. Binds to CL990; an antimitotic-antibiotic compound. From Klebsiella pneumoniae.
   3726..3773    +  polyA_signal   HSV TK poly(A) signal: herpes simplex virus thymidine kinase polyadenylation signal (Cole and Stacy, 1985)
   3864..3880    -  polyA_signal   bGH poly(A) signal (fragment): bovine growth hormone polyadenylation signal
   4102..4690    +  rep_origin     ori: high-copy-number ColE1/pMB1/pBR322/pUC origin of replication
