[The description below was written by a language model from this plasmid's Addgene catalogue record and pLannotate feature annotations shown in this document.]
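Description:
pGint is a mammalian expression plasmid built on the Clontech pEGFP-N1 backbone that serves as a fluorescent splicing reporter. Its insert, placed between XhoI and NotI sites, is a GFP open reading frame interrupted by a modified adenovirus-derived intron. The feature table is consistent with this design. Downstream of the CMV immediate-early enhancer and promoter there is a short N-terminal GFP-family coding fragment, which the annotation software matched to a Venus fragment because of sequence similarity. It is followed by small matches to an adenoviral/chimeric intron and the adenovirus major late splice acceptor, then by the remaining EGFP coding sequence and the SV40 polyadenylation signal. Because the two halves of the fluorescent protein are separated by the intron, intact GFP should be made only when the intron is correctly removed from the CMV-driven transcript, so fluorescence reports on splicing.

The rest of the plasmid is standard pEGFP-N1 architecture. A Tn5 NeoR/KanR gene sits behind tandem bacterial (bla-type) and SV40 early promoters and ends in the HSV TK polyadenylation signal. It gives kanamycin resistance in E. coli and G418 selection in mammalian cells. A high-copy pUC-type origin supports bacterial propagation, and an f1 origin is also present. The short large T antigen, ble and bGH poly(A) fragment hits are probably incidental matches to backbone sequence rather than functional elements.

The associated publication describes imaging alternative splicing regulation in vivo with fluorescence reporters in transgenic mice. This suggests that pGint is a base construct into whose intron regulated exons or splicing elements could be introduced, although the record does not specify such derivatives or cloning sites within the intron.
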