Addgene plasmid #24217: pGint
Depositing lab: Mariano Garcia-Blanco. Depositing organization: Duke University. Publication: A protocol for imaging alternative splicing regulation in vivo using fluorescence reporters in transgenic mice. Bonano VI, Oltean S, Garcia-Blanco MA. Nat Protoc. 2007 . 2(9):2166-81. 10.1038/nprot.2007.292 PubMed 17853873.
Backbone
  Vector backbone: pEGFP-N1
  Backbone manufacturer: Clontech
  Backbone size w/o insert (bp): 3945
  Vector type: Mammalian Expression
  Selectable markers: Neomycin (select with G418)
Growth in bacteria
  Bacterial resistance: Kanamycin, 50 μg/mL
  Growth temperature: 37°C
  Growth strain: DH5alpha
  Copy number: High Copy
Gene/Insert
  Gene/Insert name: pGint (alt name: GFP splicing reporter)
  Species: Modified from Aequorea victoria and adenovirus
  Insert size (bp): 859
  Mutation: Modified adenovirus in GFP
  Cloning method: Restriction Enzyme; 5′ cloning site XhoI (not destroyed); 3′ cloning site NotI (not destroyed)
  Sequencing primers: 5′ commercial, from Clontech
Terms and licenses: Academic/Nonprofit Terms; Industry Terms: Not Available to Industry
How to cite: pGint was a gift from Mariano Garcia-Blanco (Addgene plasmid # 24217 ; http://n2t.net/addgene:24217 ; RRID:Addgene_24217)
