>Addgene plasmid #24217 | pGint | depositor partial sequence | sequence record 11327 | Author sequence
CTCGAGGCCACCATGGTGAGCAAGGGCGAGGAGCTGTTCACCGGGGTGGTGCCCATCCTGGTCGAGCTGG
ACGGCGACGTAAACGGCCACAAGTTCAGCGTGTCCGGCGAGGGCGAGGTGAGTATGGATCCCTCTAAAAG
CGGGCATGACTTCTAGAGTAGTCCAGGGTTTCCGAGGGTTTCCGTCGACTCAGCTCGTCTCGAGGGCGTA
CTAACTGGGCCCTTTCCCTTTTTTTTCCTCAGGGCGATGCCACCTACGGCAAGCTGACCCTGAAGTTCAT
CTGCACCACCGGCAAGCTGCCCGTGCCCTGGCCCACCCTCGTGACCACCCTGACCTACGGCGTGCAGTGC
TTCAGCCGCTACCCCGACCACATGAAGCAGCACGACTTCTTCAAGTCCGCCATGCCCGAAGGCTACGTCC
AGGAGCGCACCATCTTCTTCAAGGACGACGGCAACTACAAGACCCGCGCCGAGGTGAAGTTCGAGGGCGA
CACCCTGGTGAACCGCATCGAGCTGAAGGGCATCGACTTCAAGGAGGACGGCAACATCCTGGGGCACAAG
CTGGAGTACAACTACAACAGCCACAACGTCTATATCATGGCCGACAAGCAGAAGAACGGCATCAAGGTGA
ACTTCAAGATCCGCCACAACATCGAGGACGGCAGCGTGCAGCTCGCCGACCACTACCAGCAGAACACCCC
CATCGGCGACGGCCCCGTGCTGCTGCCCGACAACCACTACCTGAGCACCCAGTCCGCCCTGAGCAAAGAC
CCCAACGAGAAGCGCGATCACATGGTCCTGCTGGAGTTCGTGACCGCCGCCGGGATCACTCTCGGCATGG
ACGAGCTGTACAAGTAAAGCGGCCGC
