>Addgene plasmid #24217 | pGint | addgene partial sequence | sequence record 30034 | 24217 with CMV-F
GAGCTGGTTTAGTGANCGTCAGATCCGCTAGCGCTACCGGACTCAGATCTCGAGGCCACCATGGTGAGCA
AGGGCGAGGAGCTGTTCACCGGGGTGGTGCCCATCCTGGTCGAGCTGGACGGCGACGTAAACGGCCACAA
GTTCAGCGTGTCCGGCGAGGGCGAGGTGAGTATGGATCCCTCTAAAAGCGGGCATGACTTCTAGAGTAGT
CCAGGGTTTCCGAGGGTTTCCGTCGACTCAGCTCGTCTCGAGGGCGTACTAACTGGGCCCTTTCCCTTTT
TTTTCCTCAGGGCGATGCCACCTACGGCAAGCTGACCCTGAAGTTCATCTGCACCACCGGCAAGCTGCCC
GTGCCCTGGCCCACCCTCGTGACCACCCTGACCTACGGCGTGCAGTGCTTCAGCCGCTACCCCGACCACA
TGAAGCAGCACGACTTCTTCAAGTCCGCCATGCCCGAAGGCTACGTCCAGGAGCGCACCATCTTCTTCAA
GGACGACGGCAACTACAAGACCCGCGCCGAGGTGAAGTTCGAGGGCGACACCCTGGTGAACCGCATCGAG
CTGAAGGGCATCGACTTCAAGGAGGACGGCAACATCCTGGGGCACAAGCTGGAGTACAACTACAACAGCC
ACAACGTCTATATCATGGCCGACAAGCAGAAGAACGGCATCAAGGTGAACTTCAAGATCCGCCACAACAT
CGAGGACGGCAGCGTGCAGCTCGCCGACCACTACCAGCAGAACACCCCCATCGGCGACGGCCCCGTGCTG
CTGCC
